>Addgene plasmid #224052 | AiP14908 - pAAV-AiE0354h-minBG-mScarlet-WPRE3-BGHpA (Alias: CN4908) | addgene full sequence | sequence record 449790 | Addgene NGS Result
CCTGCAGGCAGCTGCGCGCTCGCTCGCTCACTGAGGCCGCCCGGGCAAAGCCCGGGCGTCGGGCGACCTT
TGGTCGCCCGGCCTCAGTGAGCGAGCGAGCGCGCAGAGAGGGAGTGGCCAACTCCATCACTAGGGGTTCC
TGCGGCCGCACGCGTAGGTACCTCTACATTGATGGACCTTTCTCCAGAATGAGGAGCCAAAATCATCTGA
ATTAAGTAGAGATCTCATTTGTCCCTGACTCATGATAATGTCTGTGCTACAGTCCTGCATTAATTACTTT
GCCCAAGTAGAAATACACTACCCATATAAGAATTTCACTTCTGAACAAAACAAAATAAAAATCCACGAGT
GGTGACCTCAAAATGAACTGGTTAAATTTAAGGACTCATTTTTAAAGGTCAATGTCCTTTTGCTGCAAAT
ACAGTTCCTATGCAGATGAGAAGTTGAACCTGACCTATGGAGCCGAGCATAATTAGCCAGCTGCACCCTC
ATAATAAGGTGCAGATGGTTAATTGCACCAGCAAATAACTGCTTACTTGTGGGCACAAAAGCCTGTACCT
AAAATCATTGAAAGTATACTTGGGACTATTTATGCTCATGGCAAACAAAACACATTTCCAAGGTTTCATC
TGCGAACAGATCACAGCCAGCTCCAAATCCCTGCTTTGCGGGAGAGCCATTCACGCTGCTGAGGTCTGGT
CCAAGAGAGGGACCACTGGCCACAAAGCCACATATCAACTGGTGAAATATTTCTTGGGGTGCTGAATCGT
TGTTGAGAGCTCGGGCTGGGCATAAAAGTCAGGGCAGAGCCATCTATTGCTTACATTTGCTTCTGGGATC
CAGATCTTTCGAAGCTAGCGCCACCATGGTGAGCAAGGGCGAGGCAGTGATCAAGGAGTTCATGCGGTTC
AAGGTGCACATGGAGGGCTCCATGAACGGCCACGAGTTCGAGATCGAGGGCGAGGGCGAGGGCCGCCCCT
ACGAGGGCACCCAGACCGCCAAGCTGAAGGTGACCAAGGGTGGCCCCCTGCCCTTCTCCTGGGACATCCT
GTCCCCTCAGTTCATGTACGGCTCCAGGGCCTTCACCAAGCACCCCGCCGACATCCCCGACTACTATAAG
CAGTCCTTCCCCGAGGGCTTCAAGTGGGAGCGCGTGATGAACTTCGAGGACGGCGGCGCCGTGACCGTGA
CCCAGGACACCTCCCTGGAGGACGGCACCCTGATCTACAAGGTGAAGCTCCGCGGCACCAACTTCCCTCC
TGACGGCCCCGTAATGCAGAAGAAGACAATGGGCTGGGAAGCGTCCACCGAGCGGTTGTACCCCGAGGAC
GGCGTGCTGAAGGGCGACATTAAGATGGCCCTGCGCCTGAAGGACGGCGGCCGCTACCTGGCGGACTTCA
AGACCACCTACAAGGCCAAGAAGCCCGTGCAGATGCCCGGCGCCTACAACGTCGACCGCAAGTTGGACAT
CACCTCCCACAACGAGGACTACACCGTGGTGGAACAGTACGAACGCTCCGAGGGCCGCCACTCCACCGGC
GGCATGGACGAGCTGTACAAGTAAGTCGACGGCGCGCCGCGGCCGCGAATTCGATATCATAATCAACCTC
TGGATTACAAAATTTGTGAAAGATTGACTGGTATTCTTAACTATGTTGCTCCTTTTACGCTATGTGGATA
CGCTGCTTTAATGCCTTTGTATCATGCTATTGCTTCCCGTATGGCTTTCATTTTCTCCTCCTTGTATAAA
TCCTGGTTAGTTCTTGCCACGGCGGAACTCATCGCCGCCTGCCTTGCCCGCTGCTGGACAGGGGCTCGGC
TGTTGGGCACTGACAATTCCGTGGCTCGAGAGATCTTCGACTGTGCCTTCTAGTTGCCAGCCATCTGTTG
TTTGCCCCTCCCCCGTGCCTTCCTTGACCCTGGAAGGTGCCACTCCCACTGTCCTTTCCTAATAAAATGA
GGAAATTGCATCGCATTGTCTGAGTAGGTGTCATTCTATTCTGGGGGGTGGGGTGGGGCAGGACAGCAAG
GGGGAGGATTGGGAAGACAATAGCAGGCATGAGATCTCACGTGCGGACCGAGCGGCCGCAGGAACCCCTA
GTGATGGAGTTGGCCACTCCCTCTCTGCGCGCTCGCTCGCTCACTGAGGCCGGGCGACCAAAGGTCGCCC
GACGCCCGGGCTTTGCCCGGGCGGCCTCAGTGAGCGAGCGAGCGCGCAGCTGCCTGCAGGGGCGCCTGAT
GCGGTATTTTCTCCTTACGCATCTGTGCGGTATTTCACACCGCATA
[142 nt withheld, positions 2287-2428]
C
[141 nt withheld, positions 2430-2570]
CCTTTGACGTTGGAGTCCACGTTCTTT
[37 nt withheld, positions 2598-2634]
ACCCTATCTCGGGCTATTCTTTTGATTTATAAGGGATTTTGCCGATTTCGGCCTATTGGTTAAAAAATGA
GCTGATTTAACAAAAATTTAACGCGAATTTTAACAAAATATTAACGTTTACAATTTTATGGTGCACTCTC
AGTACAATCTGCTCTGATGCCGCATAGTTAAGCCAGCCCCGACACCCGCCAACACCCGCTGACGCGCCCT
GACGGGCTTGTCTGCTCCCGGCATCCGCTTACAGACAAGCTGTGACCGTCTCCGGGAGCTGCATGTGTCA
GAGGTTTTCACCGTCATCACCGAAACGCGCGAGACGAAAGGGCCTCGTGATACGCCTATTTTTATAGGTT
AATGTCATGATAATAATGGTTTCTTAGACGTCAGGTGGCACTTTTCGGGGAAATGTGCGCGGAACCCCTA
TTTGTTTATTTTTCTAAATACATTCAAATATGTATCCGCTCATGAGACAATAACCCTGATAAATGCTTCA
ATAATATTGAAAAAGGAAGAGTATGAGTATTCAACATTTCCGTGTCGCCCTTATTCCCTTTTTTGCGGCA
TTTTGCCTTCCTGTTTTTGCTCACCCAGAAACGCTGGTGAAAGTAAAAGATGCTGAAGATCAGTTGGGTG
CACGAGTGGGTTACATCGAACTGGATCTCAACAGCGGTAAGATCCTTGAGAGTTTTCGCCCCGAAGAACG
TTTTCCAATGATGAGCACTTTTAAAGTTCTGCTATGTGGCGCGGTATTATCCCGTATTGACGCCGGGCAA
GAGCAACTCGGTCGCCGCATACACTATTCTCAGAATGACTTGGTTGAGTACTCACCAGTCACAGAAAAGC
ATCTTACGGATGGCATGACAGTAAGAGAATTATGCAGTGCTGCCATAACCATGAGTGATAACACTGCGGC
CAACTTACTTCTGACAACGATCGGAGGACCGAAGGAGCTAACCGCTTTTTTGCACAACATGGGGGATCAT
GTAACTCGCCTTGATCGTTGGGAACCGGAGCTGAATGAAGCCATACCAAACGACGAGCGTGACACCACGA
TGCCTGTAGCAATGGCAACAACGTTGCGCAAACTATTAACTGGCGAACTACTTACTCTAGCTTCCCGGCA
ACAATTAATAGACTGGATGGAGGCGGATAAAGTTGCAGGACCACTTCTGCGCTCGGCCCTTCCGGCTGGC
TGGTTTATTGCTGATAAATCTGGAGCCGGTGAGCGTGGGTCTCGCGGTATCATTGCAGCACTGGGGCCAG
ATGGTAAGCCCTCCCGTATCGTAGTTATCTACACGACGGGGAGTCAGGCAACTATGGATGAACGAAATAG
ACAGATCGCTGAGATAGGTGCCTCACTGATTAAGCATTGGTAACTGTCAGACCAAGTTTACTCATATATA
CTTTAGATTGATTTAAAACTTCATTTTTAATTTAAAAGGATCTAGGTGAAGATCCTTTTTGATAATCTCA
TGACCAAAATCCCTTAACGTGAGTTTTCGTTCCACTGAGCGTCAGACCCCGTAGAAAAGATCAAAGGATC
TTCTTGAGATCCTTTTTTTCTGCGCGTAATCTGCTGCTTGCAAACAAAAAAACCACCGCTACCAGCGGTG
GTTTGTTTGCCGGATCAAGAGCTACCAACTCTTTTTCCGAAGGTAACTGGCTTCAGCAGAGCGCAGATAC
CAAATACTGTCCTTCTAGTGTAGCCGTAGTTAGGCCACCACTTCAAGAACTCTGTAGCACCGCCTACATA
CCTCGCTCTGCTAATCCTGTTACCAGTGGCTGCTGCCAGTGGCGATAAGTCGTGTCTTACCGGGTTGGAC
TCAAGACGATAGTTACCGGATAAGGCGCAGCGGTCGGGCTGAACGGGGGGTTCGTGCACACAGCCCAGCT
TGGAGCGAACGACCTACACCGAACTGAGATACCTACAGCGTGAGCTATGAGAAAGCGCCACGCTTCCCGA
AGGGAGAAAGGCGGACAGGTATCCGGTAAGCGGCAGGGTCGGAACAGGAGAGCGCACGAGGGAGCTTCCA
GGGGGAAACGCCTGGTATCTTTATAGTCCTGTCGGGTTTCGCCACCTCTGACTTGAGCGTCGATTTTTGT
GATGCTCGTCAGGGGGGCGGAGCCTATGGAAAAACGCCAGCAACGCGGCCTTTTTACGGTTCCTGGCCTT
TTGCTGGCCTTTTGCTCACATGT
Features (pLannotate 1.2.2; 13 found; start..end, strand, type, name):
      1..141     -  repeat_region  AAV2 ITR: inverted terminal repeat of adeno-associated virus serotype 2 inverted
    866..1561    +  CDS            mScarlet: mScarlet is a basic (constitutively fluorescent) red fluorescent protein published in 2016, derived from synthetic construct. It has moderate acid sensitivity.
   1601..1758    +  misc_feature   WPRE (fragment): woodchuck hepatitis virus posttranscriptional regulatory element
   1764..1844    +  misc_feature   WPRE (fragment): woodchuck hepatitis virus posttranscriptional regulatory element
   1861..1972    +  polyA_signal   bGH poly(A) signal: bovine growth hormone polyadenylation signal
   2090..2230    +  repeat_region  AAV2 ITR: inverted terminal repeat of adeno-associated virus serotype 2 inverted
   2235..2286    -  misc_feature   bom (fragment): basis of mobility region from pBR322
   2305..2685    +  rep_origin     M13 ori (sequence partly withheld): M13 bacteriophage origin of replication; arrow indicates direction of (+) strand synthesis
   2761..2810    -  misc_feature   bom (fragment): basis of mobility region from pBR322
   2912..2947    -  CDS            rop (fragment): Rop protein, which maintains plasmids at low copy number; rop
   3042..3146    +  promoter       AmpR promoter: bla
   3147..4007    +  CDS            AmpR: β-lactamase; bla; confers resistance to ampicillin, carbenicillin, and related antibiotics
   4178..4766    +  rep_origin     ori: high-copy-number ColE1/pMB1/pBR322/pUC origin of replication
