[The description below was written by a language model from this plasmid's Addgene catalogue record and pLannotate feature annotations shown in this document.]
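Description:
AiP14908 - pAAV-AiE0354h-minBG-mScarlet-WPRE3-BGHpA (alias CN4908) is a 4.8 kb AAV transfer plasmid built on a pAAV backbone, intended for packaging a reporter genome into recombinant adeno-associated virus for delivery to brain tissue. Two AAV2 inverted terminal repeats flank the expression cassette and supply the cis signals needed for replication and encapsidation of the intervening DNA when helper functions are provided in trans. Outside the ITRs, the plasmid carries a high-copy ColE1/pUC-type origin and an ampicillin resistance gene (β-lactamase under its own promoter) for propagation and selection in E. coli, along with an M13 phage origin and small remnants of pBR322 bom and rop sequences. The record lists a recombination-deficient strain as the bacterial host, a common choice for keeping ITRs intact.

The payload is an enhancer-driven fluorescent reporter. According to the catalogue entry, the AiE0354h enhancer is placed upstream of a minimal beta-globin promoter (minBG). Neither element is annotated in the feature table, but both presumably lie in the unannotated stretch between the left ITR and the mScarlet coding sequence. The minimal promoter has little activity by itself, so transcription depends on the enhancer, which was designed to direct expression to cortical Vip+ neurons. The cassette expresses mScarlet, a synthetic, constitutively fluorescent red protein, followed by WPRE3, a shortened woodchuck hepatitis virus posttranscriptional regulatory element (detected as two WPRE fragments) that boosts transcript expression while saving packaging space, and a bovine growth hormone polyadenylation signal. The construct belongs to a suite of enhancer AAVs for genetic access to cortical cell types, and serves to label Vip+ cortical neurons in red.
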