Addgene plasmid #224052: AiP14908 - pAAV-AiE0354h-minBG-mScarlet-WPRE3-BGHpA (Alias: CN4908)
Purpose: AiE0354h is an enhancer sequence, designed to drive AAV-mediated transgene expression incortical Vip+ neurons
Depositing lab: Allen Institute for Brain Science & Jonathan Ting. Depositing organization: Allen Institute. Publication: A suite of enhancer AAVs and transgenic mouse lines for genetic access to cortical cell types (preprint). Ben-Simon Y, Hooper M, Narayan S, Daigle T, Dwivedi D, Way SW, Oster A, Stafford DA, Mich JK, Taormina MJ, Martinez RA, Opitz-Araya X, Roth JR, Allen S, Ayala A, Bakken TE, Barcelli T, Barta S, Bendrick J, Bertagnolli D, Bowlus J, Boyer G, Brouner K, Casian B, Casper T, Chakka AB, Chakrabarty R, Chance RK, Chavan S, Departee M, Donadio N, Dotson N, Egdorf T, Gabitto M, Garcia J, Gary A, Gasperini M, Goldy J, Gore BB, Graybuck L, Greisman N, Haeseleer F, Halterman C, Helback O, Hockemeyer D, Huang C, Huff S, Hunker A, Johansen N, Juneau Z, Kalmbach B, Khem S, Kussick E, Kutsal R, Larsen R, Lee C, Lee AY, Leibly M, Lenz GH, Liang E, Lusk N, Malone J, Mollenkopf T, Morin E, Newman D, Ng L, Ngo K, Omstead V, Oyama A, Pham T, Pom CA, Potekhina L, Ransford S, Rette D, Rimorin C, Rocha D, Ruiz A, Sanchez REA, Sedeno-Cortes A, Sevigny JP, Shapovalova N, Shulga L, Sigler AR, Siverts LA, Somasundaram S, Stewart K, Szelenyi E, Tieu M, Trader C, van Velthoven CTJ, Walker M, Weed N, Wirthlin M, Wood T, Wynalda B, Yao Z, Zhou T, Ariza J, Dee N, Reding M, Ronellenfitch K, Mufti S, Sunkin SM, Smith KA, Esposito L, Waters J, Thyagarajan B, Yao S, Lein ES, Zeng H, Levi BP, Ngai J, Ting J, Tasic B. bioRxiv [Preprint]. 2024 Sep 26:2024.06.10.597244. doi: 10.1101/2024.06.10.597244. PubMed 38915722.
Backbone
  Vector backbone: pAAV
  Vector type: AAV
Growth in bacteria
  Bacterial resistance: Ampicillin, 100 μg/mL
  Growth temperature: 30°C
  Growth strain: NEB Stable
  Copy number: High Copy
Gene/Insert
  Gene/Insert name: mScarlet
  Species: Synthetic
  Mutation: NA
  Promoter: minBG
  Cloning method: Other
Terms and licenses: Academic/Nonprofit Terms; Industry Terms: Not Available to Industry
Depositor comments: Cloning Method: RE Cloning
How to cite: AiP14908 - pAAV-AiE0354h-minBG-mScarlet-WPRE3-BGHpA (Alias: CN4908) was a gift from Allen Institute for Brain Science & Jonathan Ting (Addgene plasmid # 224052 ; http://n2t.net/addgene:224052 ; RRID:Addgene_224052)
